>Addgene plasmid #149276 | SPDK3888(TRV-RNA2-pPEBV-MCS-AtIleu-tRNA) | addgene full sequence | sequence record 300510 | Addgene NGS Result
AAGCTTGCATGCCTGCAGGTCAACATGGTGGAGCACGACACTCTCGTCTACTCCAAGAATATCAAAGATA
CAGTCTCAGAAGACCAGAGGGCTATTGAGACTTTTCAACAAAGGGTAATATCGGGAAACCTCCTCGGATT
CCATTGCCCAGCTATCTGTCACTTCATCGAAAGGACAGTAGAAAAGGAAGATGGCTTCTACAAATGCCAT
CATTGCGATAAAGGAAAGGCTATCGTTCAAGATGCCTCTACCGACAGTGGTCCCAAAGATGGACCCCCAC
CCACGAGGAACATCGTGGAAAAAGAAGACGTTCCAACCACGTCTTCAAAGCAAGTGGATTGATGTGATGG
TCAACATGGTGGAGCACGACACTCTCGTCTACTCCAAGAATATCAAAGATACAGTCTCAGAAGACCAGAG
GGCTATTGAGACTTTTCAACAAAGGGTAATATCGGGAAACCTCCTCGGATTCCATTGCCCAGCTATCTGT
CACTTCATCGAAAGGACAGTAGAAAAGGAAGATGGCTTCTACAAATGCCATCATTGCGATAAAGGAAAGG
CTATCGTTCAAGATGCCTCTACCGACAGTGGTCCCAAAGATGGACCCCCACCCACGAGGAACATCGTGGA
AAAAGAAGACGTTCCAACCACGTCTTCAAAGCAAGTGGATTGATGTGATATCTCCACTGACGTAAGGGAT
GACGCACAATCCCACTATCCTTCGCAAGACCCTTCCTCTATATAAGGAAGTTCATTTCATTTGGAGAGGA
TAAAACATTGCACCTATGGTGTTGCCCTGGCTGGGGTATGTCAGTGATCGCAGTAGAATGTACTAATTGA
CAAGTTGGAGAATACGGTAGAACGTCCTTATCCAACACAGCCTTTATCCCTCTCCCTGACGAGGTTTTTG
TCAGTGTAATATTTCTTTTTGAACTATCCAGCTTAGTACCGTACGGGAAAGTGACTGGTGTGCTTATCTT
TGAAATGTTACTTTGGGTTTCGGTTCTTTAGGTTAGTAAGAAAGCACTTGTCTTCTCATACAAAGGAAAA
CCTGAGACGTATCGCTTACGAAAGTAGCAATGAAAGAAAGGTGGTGGTTTTAATCGCTACCGCAAAAACG
ATGGGGTCGTTTTAATTAACTTCTCCTACGCAAGCGTCTAAACGGACGTTGGGGTTTTGCTAGTTTCTTT
AGAGAAAACTAGCTAAGTCTTTAATGTTATCATTAGAGATGGCATAAATATAATACTTGTGTCTGCTGAT
AAGATCATTTTAATTTGGACGATTAGACTTGTTGAACTACAGGTTACTGAATCACTTGCGCTAATCAACA
TGGGAGATATGTACGATGAATCATTTGACAAGTCGGGCGGTCCTGCTGACTTGATGGACGATTCTTGGGT
GGAATCAGTTTCGTGGAAAGATCTGTTGAAGAAGTTACACAGCATAAAATTTGCACTACAGTCTGGTAGA
GATGAGATCACTGGGTTACTAGCGGCACTGAATAGACAGTGTCCTTATTCACCATATGAGCAGTTTCCAG
ATAAGAAGGTGTATTTCCTTTTAGACTCACGGGCTAACAGTGCTCTTGGTGTGATTCAGAACGCTTCAGC
GTTCAAGAGACGAGCTGATGAGAAGAATGCAGTGGCGGGTGTTACAAATATTCCTGCGAATCCAAACACA
ACGGTTACGACGAACCAAGGGAGTACTACTACTACCAAGGCGAACACTGGCTCGACTTTGGAAGAAGACT
TGTACACTTATTACAAATTCGATGATGCCTCTACAGCTTTCCACAAATCTCTAACTTCGTTAGAGAACAT
GGAGTTGAAGAGTTATTACCGAAGGAACTTTGAGAAAGTATTCGGGATTAAGTTTGGTGGAGCAGCTGCT
AGTTCATCTGCACCGCCTCCAGCGAGTGGAGGTCCGATACGTCCTAATCCCTAGGGATTTAAGGACGTGA
ACTCTGTTGAGATCTCTGTGAAATTCAGAGGGTGGGTGATACCATATTCACTGATGCCATTAGCGACATC
TAAATAGGGCTAATTGTGACTAATTTGAGGGAATTTCCTTTACCATTGACGTCAGTGTCGTTGGTAGCAT
TTGAGTTTCGGCACACAAGGTTAAAAACGCTGTAGTAATACATGCGCAAGAACAGGCTGAGCATCTTGTT
CTGGGGTTTCACACTATCTTTAGAGAAAGTGTTAAGTTAATTAAGTTATCTTAATTAAGAGCATAATTAT
ACTGATTTGTCTCTCGTTGATAGAGTCTATCATTCTGTTATTAAAAATTTGACAACTCGGTTTGCTGACC
TACTGGTCACTGTATCACTTACCCGAGTTAACGAGTCTAGAAGGCCTCCATGGGGATCCGGTACCGAGCT
CTGAGCTCCCGTAGCTCAGTTGGTTAGAGCGTTGGTCTTATGAGCCGAAGGTCGCGGGTTCGAGCCCCGC
CGGAAGCACCCGGGCATGTCCCGAAGACATTAAACTACGGTTCTTTAAGTAGATCCGTGTCTGAAGTTTT
AGGTTCAATTTAAACCTACGAGATTGACATTCTCGACTGATCTTGATTGATCGGTAAGTCTTTTGTAATT
TAATTTTCTTTTTGATTTTATTTTAAATTGTTATCTGTTTCTGTGTATAGACTGTTTGAGATCGGCGTTT
GGCCGACTCATTGTCTTACCATAGGGGAACGGACTTTGTTTGTGTTGTTATTTTATTTGTATTTTATTAA
AATTCTCAACGATCTGAAAAAGCCTCGCGGCTAAGAGATTGTTGGGGGGTGAGTAAGTACTTTTAAAGTG
ATGATGGTTACAAAGGCAAAAGGGGTAAAACCCCTCGCCTACGTAAGCGTTATTACGCCCGTCTGTACTT
ATATCAGTACACTGACGAGTCCCTAAAGGACGAAACGGGAGAACGCTAGCCACCACCACCACCACCACGT
GTGAATTACAGGTGACCAGCTCGAATTTCCCCGATCGTTCAAACATTTGGCAATAAAGTTTCTTAAGATT
GAATCCTGTTGCCGGTCTTGCGATGATTATCATATAATTTCTGTTGAATTACGTTAAGCATGTAATAATT
AACATGTAATGCATGACGTTATTTATGAGATGGGTTTTTATGATTAGAGTCCCGCAATTATACATTTAAT
ACGCGATAGAAAACAAAATATAGCGCGCAAACTAGGATAAATTATCGCGCGCGGTGTCATCTATGTTACT
AGATCGGGAATTAAACTATCAGTGTTTGACAGGATATATTGGCGGGTAAACCTAAGAGAAAAGAGCGTTT
ATTAGAATAATCGGATATTTAAAAGGGCGTGAAAAGGTTTATCCGTTCGTCCATTTGTATGTGCATGCCA
ACCACAGGGTTCCCCTCGGGATCAAAGTACTTTGATCCAACCCCTCCGCTGCTATAGTGCAGTCGGCTTC
TGACGTTCAGTGCAGCCGTCTTCTGAAAACGACATGTCGCACAAGTCCTAAGTTACGCGACAGGCTGCCG
CCCTGCCCTTTTCCTGGCGTTTTCTTGTCGCGTGTTTTAGTCGCATAAAGTAGAATACTTGCGACTAGAA
CCGGAGACATTACGCCATGAACAAGAGCGCCGCCGCTGGCCTGCTGGGCTATGCCCGCGTCAGCACCGAC
GACCAGGACTTGACCAACCAACGGGCCGAACTGCACGCGGCCGGCTGCACCAAGCTGTTTTCCGAGAAGA
TCACCGGCACCAGGCGCGACCGCCCGGAGCTGGCCAGGATGCTTGACCACCTACGCCCTGGCGACGTTGT
GACAGTGACCAGGCTAGACCGCCTGGCCCGCAGCACCCGCGACCTACTGGACATTGCCGAGCGCATCCAG
GAGGCCGGCGCGGGCCTGCGTAGCCTGGCAGAGCCGTGGGCCGACACCACCACGCCGGCCGGCCGCATGG
TGTTGACCGTGTTCGCCGGCATTGCCGAGTTCGAGCGTTCCCTAATCATCGACCGCACCCGGAGCGGGCG
CGAGGCCGCCAAGGCCCGAGGCGTGAAGTTTGGCCCCCGCCCTACCCTCACCCCGGCACAGATCGCGCAC
GCCCGCGAGCTGATCGACCAGGAAGGCCGCACCGTGAAAGAGGCGGCTGCACTGCTTGGCGTGCATCGCT
CGACCCTGTACCGCGCACTTGAGCGCAGCGAGGAAGTGACGCCCACCGAGGCCAGGCGGCGCGGTGCCTT
CCGTGAGGACGCATTGACCGAGGCCGACGCCCTGGCGGCCGCCGAGAATGAACGCCAAGAGGAACAAGCA
TGAAACCGCACCAGGACGGCCAGGACGAACCGTTTTTCATTACCGAAGAGATCGAGGCGGAGATGATCGC
GGCCGGGTACGTGTTCGAGCCGCCCGCGCACGTCTCAACCGTGCGGCTGCATGAAATCCTGGCCGGTTTG
TCTGATGCCAAGCTGGCGGCCTGGCCGGCCAGCTTGGCCGCTGAAGAAACCGAGCGCCGCCGTCTAAAAA
GGTGATGTGTATTTGAGTAAAACAGCTTGCGTCATGCGGTCGCTGCGTATATGATGCGATGAGTAAATAA
ACAAATACGCAAGGGGAACGCATGAAGGTTATCGCTGTACTTAACCAGAAAGGCGGGTCAGGCAAGACGA
CCATCGCAACCCATCTAGCCCGCGCCCTGCAACTCGCCGGGGCCGATGTTCTGTTAGTCGATTCCGATCC
CCAGGGCAGTGCCCGCGATTGGGCGGCCGTGCGGGAAGATCAACCGCTAACCGTTGTCGGCATCGACCGC
CCGACGATTGACCGCGACGTGAAGGCCATCGGCCGGCGCGACTTCGTAGTGATCGACGGAGCGCCCCAGG
CGGCGGACTTGGCTGTGTCCGCGATCAAGGCAGCCGACTTCGTGCTGATTCCGGTGCAGCCAAGCCCTTA
CGACATATGGGCCACCGCCGACCTGGTGGAGCTGGTTAAGCAGCGCATTGAGGTCACGGATGGAAGGCTA
CAAGCGGCCTTTGTCGTGTCGCGGGCGATCAAAGGCACGCGCATCGGCGGTGAGGTTGCCGAGGCGCTGG
CCGGGTACGAGCTGCCCATTCTTGAGTCCCGTATCACGCAGCGCGTGAGCTACCCAGGCACTGCCGCCGC
CGGCACAACCGTTCTTGAATCAGAACCCGAGGGCGACGCTGCCCGCGAGGTCCAGGCGCTGGCCGCTGAA
ATTAAATCAAAACTCATTTGAGTTAATGAGGTAAAGAGAAAATGAGCAAAAGCACAAACACGCTAAGTGC
CGGCCGTCCGAGCGCACGCAGCAGCAAGGCTGCAACGTTGGCCAGCCTGGCAGACACGCCAGCCATGAAG
CGGGTCAACTTTCAGTTGCCGGCGGAGGATCACACCAAGCTGAAGATGTACGCGGTACGCCAAGGCAAGA
CCATTACCGAGCTGCTATCTGAATACATCGCGCAGCTACCAGAGTAAATGAGCAAATGAATAAATGAGTA
GATGAATTTTAGCGGCTAAAGGAGGCGGCATGGAAAATCAAGAACAACCAGGCACCGACGCCGTGGAATG
CCCCATGTGTGGAGGAACGGGCGGTTGGCCAGGCGTAAGCGGCTGGGTTGCCTGCCGGCCCTGCAATGGC
ACTGGAACCCCCAAGCCCGAGGAATCGGCGTGAGCGGTCGCAAACCATCCGGCCCGGTACAAATCGGCGC
GGCGCTGGGTGATGACCTGGTGGAGAAGTTGAAGGCCGCGCAGGCCGCCCAGCGGCAACGCATCGAGGCA
GAAGCACGCCCCGGTGAATCGTGGCAAGCGGCCGCTGATCGAATCCGCAAAGAATCCCGGCAACCGCCGG
CAGCCGGTGCGCCGTCGATTAGGAAGCCGCCCAAGGGCGACGAGCAACCAGATTTTTTCGTTCCGATGCT
CTATGACGTGGGCACCCGCGATAGTCGCAGCATCATGGACGTGGCCGTTTTCCGTCTGTCGAAGCGTGAC
CGACGAGCTGGCGAGGTGATCCGCTACGAGCTTCCAGACGGGCACGTAGAGGTTTCCGCAGGGCCGGCCG
GCATGGCCAGTGTGTGGGATTACGACCTGGTACTGATGGCGGTTTCCCATCTAACCGAATCCATGAACCG
ATACCGGGAAGGGAAGGGAGACAAGCCCGGCCGCGTGTTCCGTCCACACGTTGCGGACGTACTCAAGTTC
TGCCGGCGAGCCGATGGCGGAAAGCAGAAAGACGACCTGGTAGAAACCTGCATTCGGTTAAACACCACGC
ACGTTGCCATGCAGCGTACGAAGAAGGCCAAGAACGGCCGCCTGGTGACGGTATCCGAGGGTGAAGCCTT
GATTAGCCGCTACAAGATCGTAAAGAGCGAAACCGGGCGGCCGGAGTACATCGAGATCGAGCTAGCTGAT
TGGATGTACCGCGAGATCACAGAAGGCAAGAACCCGGACGTGCTGACGGTTCACCCCGATTACTTTTTGA
TCGATCCCGGCATCGGCCGTTTTCTCTACCGCCTGGCACGCCGCGCCGCAGGCAAGGCAGAAGCCAGATG
GTTGTTCAAGACGATCTACGAACGCAGTGGCAGCGCCGGAGAGTTCAAGAAGTTCTGTTTCACCGTGCGC
AAGCTGATCGGGTCAAATGACCTGCCGGAGTACGATTTGAAGGAGGAGGCGGGGCAGGCTGGCCCGATCC
TAGTCATGCGCTACCGCAACCTGATCGAGGGCGAAGCATCCGCCGGTTCCTAATGTACGGAGCAGATGCT
AGGGCAAATTGCCCTAGCAGGGGAAAAAGGTCGAAAAGGTCTCTTTCCTGTGGATAGCACGTACATTGGG
AACCCAAAGCCGTACATTGGGAACCGGAACCCGTACATTGGGAACCCAAAGCCGTACATTGGGAACCGGT
CACACATGTAAGTGACTGATATAAAAGAGAAAAAAGGCGATTTTTCCGCCTAAAACTCTTTAAAACTTAT
TAAAACTCTTAAAACCCGCCTGGCCTGTGCATAACTGTCTGGCCAGCGCACAGCCGAAGAGCTGCAAAAA
GCGCCTACCCTTCGGTCGCTGCGCTCCCTACGCCCCGCCGCTTCGCGTCGGCCTATCGCGGCCGCTGGCC
GCTCAAAAATGGCTGGCCTACGGCCAGGCAATCTACCAGGGCGCGGACAAGCCGCGCCGTCGCCACTCGA
CCGCCGGCGCCCACATCAAGGCACCCTGCCTCGCGCGTTTCGGTGATGACGGTGAAAACCTCTGACACAT
GCAGCTCCCGGAGACGGTCACAGCTTGTCTGTAAGCGGATGCCGGGAGCAGACAAGCCCGTCAGGGCGCG
TCAGCGGGTGTTGGCGGGTGTCGGGGCGCAGCCATGACCCAGTCACGTAGCGATAGCGGAGTGTATACTG
GCTTAACTATGCGGCATCAGAGCAGATTGTACTGAGAGTGCACCATATGCGGTGTGAAATACCGCACAGA
TGCGTAAGGAGAAAATACCGCATCAGGCGCTCTTCCGCTTCCTCGCTCACTGACTCGCTGCGCTCGGTCG
TTCGGCTGCGGCGAGCGGTATCAGCTCACTCAAAGGCGGTAATACGGTTATCCACAGAATCAGGGGATAA
CGCAGGAAAGAACATGTGAGCAAAAGGCCAGCAAAAGGCCAGGAACCGTAAAAAGGCCGCGTTGCTGGCG
TTTTTCCATAGGCTCCGCCCCCCTGACGAGCATCACAAAAATCGACGCTCAAGTCAGAGGTGGCGAAACC
CGACAGGACTATAAAGATACCAGGCGTTTCCCCCTGGAAGCTCCCTCGTGCGCTCTCCTGTTCCGACCCT
GCCGCTTACCGGATACCTGTCCGCCTTTCTCCCTTCGGGAAGCGTGGCGCTTTCTCATAGCTCACGCTGT
AGGTATCTCAGTTCGGTGTAGGTCGTTCGCTCCAAGCTGGGCTGTGTGCACGAACCCCCCGTTCAGCCCG
ACCGCTGCGCCTTATCCGGTAACTATCGTCTTGAGTCCAACCCGGTAAGACACGACTTATCGCCACTGGC
AGCAGCCACTGGTAACAGGATTAGCAGAGCGAGGTATGTAGGCGGTGCTACAGAGTTCTTGAAGTGGTGG
CCTAACTACGGCTACACTAGAAGGACAGTATTTGGTATCTGCGCTCTGCTGAAGCCAGTTACCTTCGGAA
AAAGAGTTGGTAGCTCTTGATCCGGCAAACAAACCACCGCTGGTAGCGGTGGTTTTTTTGTTTGCAAGCA
GCAGATTACGCGCAGAAAAAAAGGATCTCAAGAAGATCCTTTGATCTTTTCTACGGGGTCTGACGCTCAG
TGGAACGAAAACTCACGTTAAGGGCTGATGAATCCCCTAATGATTTTTATCAAAATCATTAAGTTAAGGT
AGATACACATCTTGTCATATGATCAAATGGTTTCGCCAAAAATCAATAATCAGACAACAAAATGTGCGAA
CTCGATATTTTACACGACTCTCTTTACCAATTCTGCCCCGAATTACACTTAAAACGACTCAACAGCTTAA
CGTTGGCTTGCCACGCCTTACTTGACTGTAAAACTCTCACTCTTACCGAACTTGGCCGTAACCTGCCAAC
CAAAGCGAGAACAAAACATAACATCAAACGAATCGACCGATTGTTAGGTAATCGTCACCTCCACAAAGAG
CGACTCGCTGTATACCGTTGGCATGCTAGCTTTATCTGTTCGGGCAATACGATGCCCATTGTACTTGTTG
ACTGGTCTGATATCCGTGAGCAAAAACGGCTTATGGTATTGCGAGCTTCAGTCGCACTACACGGTCGTTC
TGTTACTCTTTATGAGAAAGCGTTCCCGCTTTCAGAGCAATGTTCAAAGAAAGCTCATGACCAATTTCTA
GCCGACCTTGCGAGCATTCTACCGAGTAACACCACACCGCTCATTGTCAGTGATGCTGGCTTTAAAGTGC
CATGGTATAAATCCGTTGAGAAGCTGGGTTGGTACTGGTTAAGTCGAGTAAGAGGAAAAGTACAATATGC
AGACCTAGGAGCGGAAAACTGGAAACCTATCAGCAACTTACATGATATGTCATCTAGTCACTCAAAGACT
TTAGGCTATAAGAGGCTGACTAAAAGCAATCCAATCTCATGCCAAATTCTATTGTATAAATCTCGCTCTA
AAGGCCGAAAAAATCAGCGCTCGACACGGACTCATTGTCACCACCCGTCACCTAAAATCTACTCAGCGTC
GGCAAAGGAGCCATGGATTCTAGCAACTAACTTACCTGTTGAAATTCGAACACCCAAACAACTTGTTAAT
ATCTATTCGAAGCGAATGCAGATTGAAGAAACCTTCCGAGACTTGAAAAGTCCTGCCTACGGACTAGGCC
TACGCCATAGCCGAACGAGCAGCTCAGAGCGTTTTGATATCATGCTGCTAATCGCCCTGATGCTTCAACT
AACATGTTGGCTTGCGGGCGTTCATGCTCAGAAACAAGGTTGGGACAAGCACTTCCAGGCTAACACAGTC
AGAAATCGAAACGTACTCTCAACAGTTCGCTTAGGCATGGAAGTTTTGCGGCATTCTGGCTACACAATAA
CAAGGGAAGACTCACTCGTGGCTGCAACCCTGCTTACTCAAAATCTATTCACACATGGTTACGTTTTGGG
GAAATTATGAGGGGATCTCTCAGCGTTAAGGGATTTTGGTCATGCATTCTAGGTACTAAAACAATTCATC
CAGTAAAATATAATATTTTATTTTCTCCCAATCAGGCTTGATCCCCAGTAAGTCAAAAAATAGCTCGACA
TACTGTTCTTCCCCGATATCCTCCCTGATCGACCGGACGCAGAAGGCAATGTCATACCACTTGTCCGCCC
TGCCGCTTCTCCCAAGATCAATAAAGCCACTTACTTTGCCATCTTTCACAAAGATGTTGCTGTCTCCCAG
GTCGCCGTGGGAAAAGACAAGTTCCTCTTCGGGCTTTTCCGTCTTTAAAAAATCATACAGCTCGCGCGGA
TCTTTAAATGGAGTGTCTTCTTCCCAGTTTTCGCAATCCACATCGGCCAGATCGTTATTCAGTAAGTAAT
CCAATTCGGCTAAGCGGCTGTCTAAGCTATTCGTATAGGGACAATCCGATATGTCGATGGAGTGAAAGAG
CCTGATGCACTCCGCATACAGCTCGATAATCTTTTCAGGGCTTTGTTCATCTTCATACTCTTCCGAGCAA
AGGACGCCATCGGCCTCACTCATGAGCAGATTGCTCCAGCCATCATGCCGTTCAAAGTGCAGGACCTTTG
GAACAGGCAGCTTTCCTTCCAGCCATAGCATCATGTCCTTTTCCCGTTCCACATCATAGGTGGTCCCTTT
ATACCGGCTGTCCGTCATTTTTAAATATAGGTTTTCATTTTCTCCCACCAGCTTATATACCTTAGCAGGA
GACATTCCTTCCGTATCTTTTACGCAGCGGTATTTTTCGATCAGTTTTTTCAATTCCGGTGATATTCTCA
TTTTAGCCATTTATTATTTCCTTCCTCTTTTCTACAGTATTTAAAGATACCCCAAGAAGCTAATTATAAC
AAGACGAACTCCAATTCACTGTTCCTTGCATTCTAAAACCTTAAATACCAGAAAACAGCTTTTTCAAAGT
TGTTTTCAAAGTTGGCGTATAACATAGTATCGACGGAGCCGATTTTGAAACCGCGGTGATCACAGGCAGC
AACGCTCTGTCATCGTTACAATCAACATGCTACCCTCCGCGAGATCATCCGTGTTTCAAACCCGGCAGCT
TAGTTGCCGTTCTTCCGAATAGCATCGGTAACATGAGCAAAGTCTGCCGCCTTACAACGGCTCTCCCGCT
GACGCCGTCCCGGACTGATGGGCTGCCTGTATCGAGTGGTGATTTTGTGCCGAGCTGCCGGTCGGGGAGC
TGTTGGCTGGCTGGTGGCAGGATATATTGTGGTGTAAACAAATTGACGCTTAGACAACTTAATAACACAT
TGCGGACGTTTTTAATGTACTGAATTAACGCCGAATTAATTCCTAGGCCACCATGTTGGGCCCGGCGCGC
C
Features (pLannotate 1.2.2; 19 found; start..end, strand, type, name):
      1..21      -  misc_feature   MCS (fragment): pUC18/19 multiple cloning site
     96..770     +  promoter       CaMV 35S promoter (enhanced): cauliflower mosaic virus 35S promoter with a duplicated enhancer region
   1330..1941    +  CDS            CP: CAPSD_TRVPP - Experimental evidence at protein level: Swiss-Prot protein existence level 1. Capsid protein self-assembles to form rod-shaped virions about 22 nm in diameter with a central canal enclosing the viral genomic RNA. From Tobacco rattle virus (isolate PpK20) (TRV).
   2384..2457    +  ncRNA          tRNA: Accession: RF00005 - tRNA
   2820..2859    +  ncRNA          TLS-PK6: Accession: RF01101 - Pseudoknot of tRNA-like structure
   2855..2910    +  ncRNA          Hammerhead 3: Accession: RF00008 - Hammerhead ribozyme (type III)
   2920..2938    +  CDS            9xHis (fragment): 9xHis affinity tag
   2973..3225    +  terminator     NOS terminator: nopaline synthase terminator and poly(A) signal
   3247..3271    +  misc_feature   RB T-DNA repeat: right border repeat from nopaline C58 T-DNA
   3611..4012    +  CDS            Y4CG_SINFN (fragment): Protein inferred from homology: Swiss-Prot protein existence level 3. From Sinorhizobium fredii (strain NBRC 101917 / NGR234).
   4572..5201    +  CDS            pVS1 StaA: stability protein from the Pseudomonas plasmid pVS1 (Heeb et al., 2000)
   5630..6703    +  CDS            pVS1 RepA: replication protein from the Pseudomonas plasmid pVS1 (Heeb et al., 2000)
   6769..6963    +  rep_origin     pVS1 oriV: origin of replication for the Pseudomonas plasmid pVS1 (Heeb et al., 2000)
   7166..7205    +  CDS            rop (fragment): Rop protein, which maintains plasmids at low copy number; rop
   7307..7447    +  misc_feature   bom: basis of mobility region from pBR322
   7633..8221    -  rep_origin     ori: high-copy-number ColE1/pMB1/pBR322/pUC origin of replication
   8329..8398    -  ncRNA          RNA-OUT: Accession: RF00240 - RNA-OUT
   9646..10440   -  CDS            KanR: aminoglycoside phosphotransferase; aphA-3; confers resistance to kanamycin
  10865..10889   +  misc_feature   LB T-DNA repeat: left border repeat from nopaline C58 T-DNA
