[The description below was written by a language model from this plasmid's Addgene catalogue record and pLannotate feature annotations shown in this document.]
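Description:
SPDK3888(TRV-RNA2-pPEBV-MCS-AtIleu-tRNA) is a binary T-DNA vector built on pCAMBIA0390 that carries a modified cDNA copy of Tobacco rattle virus RNA2, designed for virus-based delivery of single guide RNAs in plants. It replicates in E. coli from a high-copy ColE1/pMB1-type origin (with the pBR322 bom region) and in Agrobacterium through the pVS1 oriV, RepA and StaA functions. Selection in bacteria is by kanamycin via an aminoglycoside phosphotransferase gene located outside the T-DNA borders. The catalogue gives a total size of 9,651 bp, whereas the sequenced record behind the feature table is 10,991 nt; the record does not explain this discrepancy.

Between the nopaline-type left and right border repeats, an enhanced CaMV 35S promoter with a duplicated enhancer drives transcription of the viral RNA2 in plant cells. The annotated transcript encodes the TRV coat protein. According to the catalogue, this is followed by a pea early browning virus (PEBV) subgenomic promoter and a multiple cloning site (XbaI, StuI, BamHI, KpnI, SacI), neither of which is annotated in the feature table. Immediately downstream of the cloning site lies an annotated tRNA, corresponding to the Arabidopsis isoleucine tRNA that serves as a mobile RNA sequence. An sgRNA inserted at the cloning site is therefore expressed as a fusion to this element, intended to promote its movement within the plant. The viral 3′ tRNA-like structure is followed by a hammerhead ribozyme, which trims the transcript to define the viral 3′ end, and by a NOS terminator. The record notes a T2318C substitution, described there as lying in PEBV coat protein sequence. The associated publication title concerns multiplexed heritable gene editing using RNA viruses and mobile guide RNAs.
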