Addgene plasmid #149276: SPDK3888(TRV-RNA2-pPEBV-MCS-AtIleu-tRNA)
Purpose: Modified Tobacco rattle virus RNA2 vector that could be used for expression of sgRNAs
Depositing lab: Savithramma Dinesh-Kumar. Depositing organization: University of California, Davis. Publication: Multiplexed heritable gene editing using RNA viruses and mobile single guide RNAs. Ellison EE, Nagalakshmi U, Gamo ME, Huang PJ, Dinesh-Kumar S, Voytas DF. Nat Plants. 2020 Jun 1. pii: 10.1038/s41477-020-0670-y. doi: 10.1038/s41477-020-0670-y. PubMed 32483329.
Backbone
  Vector backbone: pCAMBIA0390 T-DNA vector
  Backbone size w/o insert (bp): 6426
  Total vector size (bp): 9651
  Vector type: T-DNA vector
Growth in bacteria
  Bacterial resistance: Kanamycin, 50 μg/mL
  Growth temperature: 37°C
  Growth strain: DH5alpha
  Growth instructions: We prefer to use DH10B
  Copy number: High Copy
Gene/Insert
  Gene/Insert name: Modified TRV RNA2 with PEBV promoter and AtIleu-tRNA mobile RNA sequence
  Species: Modified TRV RNA2 with PEBV promoter and AtIleu-tRNA mobile RNA sequence
  Insert size (bp): 2094
  Mutation: T2318C (DNA) in PEBV coat protein sequence
  Cloning method: Restriction Enzyme; 5′ cloning site XbaI, StuI, BamHI, KpnI, SacI (not destroyed); 3′ cloning site None (unknown if destroyed)
  Sequencing primers: 5′ CATAATTATACTGATTTGTCTCTCG
Terms and licenses: Academic/Nonprofit Terms; Industry Terms: Not Available to Industry
How to cite: SPDK3888(TRV-RNA2-pPEBV-MCS-AtIleu-tRNA) was a gift from Savithramma Dinesh-Kumar (Addgene plasmid # 149276 ; http://n2t.net/addgene:149276 ; RRID:Addgene_149276)
